Addgene plasmid #233983: makeTCR_Hs.TRAV5
Purpose: Hs TRAV gene for makeTCR assembly
Depositing lab: Michael Platten. Depositing organization: Deutsches Krebsforschungszentrum (DKFZ). Publication: makeTCR: A Modular Platform for Rapid, Flexible, Scalable, Single-Step T Cell Receptor Synthesis. Hamberger M, Neuhoff M-T, Pietrantonio SV, Boschert T, Maldonado Torres C, Errerd A, Tan CL, Lindner JM, Platten M, Green EW. bioRxiv 2025.04.27.647198 10.1101/2025.04.27.647198.
Backbone
  Vector backbone: pmakeTCR
  Backbone manufacturer: custom
  Backbone size w/o insert (bp): 1710
  Vector type: Synthetic Biology
Growth in bacteria
  Bacterial resistance: Chloramphenicol, 25 μg/mL
  Growth temperature: 37°C
  Growth strain: DH5alpha
  Copy number: High Copy
Gene/Insert
  Gene/Insert name: TRAV5 (alt name: ENSG00000211779)
  Species: H. sapiens (human)
  Insert size (bp): 331
  Entrez Gene: TRAV5 (a.k.a. TCRAV15S1, TCRAV5S1)
  Promoter: n/a
  Cloning method: Restriction Enzyme; 5′ cloning site GATG (not destroyed); 3′ cloning site CTGT (not destroyed)
  Sequencing primers: 5′ M13 (-21) Forward; 3′ M13 Reverse
Resource information
  A portion of this plasmid was derived from a plasmid made by: synthetic
Terms and licenses: Academic/Nonprofit Terms; Industry Terms: Not Available to Industry
Depositor comments: Please visit https://doi.org/10.1101/2025.04.27.647198 for bioRxiv preprint.
How to cite: makeTCR_Hs.TRAV5 was a gift from Michael Platten (Addgene plasmid # 233983 ; http://n2t.net/addgene:233983 ; RRID:Addgene_233983)
