[The description below was written by a language model from this plasmid's Addgene catalogue record and pLannotate feature annotations shown in this document.]
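Description:
makeTCR_Hs.TRAV5 is a small synthetic-biology parts plasmid of about 2 kb, built on the custom pmakeTCR backbone. It stores a single human T cell receptor alpha variable gene segment, TRAV5, as a module for the makeTCR assembly system. The plasmid is propagated in E. coli from a high-copy ColE1/pUC-type origin. Selection is with chloramphenicol, through a cat (chloramphenicol acetyltransferase) gene driven by its native cat promoter. The backbone is very compact. The tonB, T7Te and T3Te transcription terminators flank the resistance cassette and the origin, which presumably insulates the insert from read-through transcription. A short lacZα fragment also remains, likely a remnant of an earlier cloning region.

The payload is the roughly 330 bp human TRAV5 coding segment, which encodes the V region of the TCR alpha chain variable domain involved in recognising peptide–MHC complexes. The record lists no promoter for the insert, and none is annotated upstream of it, so the plasmid is a donor of a DNA part rather than an expression construct. The insert is bounded by defined four-nucleotide junctions at its 5′ and 3′ ends, recorded as cloning sites that are not destroyed. This arrangement is consistent with release of the segment with fixed overhangs for ordered, Golden Gate-style ligation, although the record does not name the enzyme used. M13 forward and reverse primer sites are listed for verifying the insert by sequencing. The stated purpose is to supply the human TRAV gene module for modular, single-step construction of full T cell receptor sequences, presumably in combination with other modules from the same collection. The destination vector and the assembly partners are not described here.
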