Features (pLannotate 1.2.2; 8 found; start..end, strand, type, name):
      9..338     +  CDS            TRAV5: TVA5_HUMAN - Protein inferred from homology: Swiss-Prot protein existence level 3. V region of the variable domain of T cell receptor (TR) alpha chain that participates in the antigen recognition (PubMed:24600447). Alpha-beta T cell receptors are antigen specific receptors which are essential to the immune response and are present on the cell surface of T lymphocytes. Recognize peptide-major histocompatibility (MH) (pMH) complexes that are displayed by antigen presenting cells (APC), a prerequisite for efficient T cell adaptive immunity against pathogens (PubMed:25493333). Binding of alpha-bet
    426..457     +  terminator     tonB terminator: bidirectional E. coli tonB-P14 transcription terminator
    458..560     +  promoter       cat promoter: promoter of the E. coli cat gene encoding chloramphenicol acetyltransferase
    561..1217    +  CDS            cat: CAT_ECOLX - Experimental evidence at protein level: Swiss-Prot protein existence level 1. This enzyme is an effector of chloramphenicol resistance in bacteria. From Escherichia coli. This protein is used as a marker in many commonly used cloning vectors, such as pACYC184.
   1244..1271    +  terminator     T7Te terminator: phage T7 early transcription terminator
   1283..1870    -  rep_origin     ori: high-copy-number ColE1/pMB1/pBR322/pUC origin of replication
   1892..1921    -  terminator     T3Te terminator: phage T3 early transcription terminator
   1993..2012    -  CDS            lacZα (fragment): LacZα fragment of β-galactosidase; lacZ fragment
>Addgene plasmid #233983 | makeTCR_Hs.TRAV5 | addgene full sequence | sequence record 468303 | Addgene NGS Result
CGTCTCAGATGAAGACATTTGCTGGATTTTCGTTCCTGTTTTTGTGGCTGCAGCTGGACTGTATGAGTAG
AGGAGAGGATGTGGAGCAGAGTCTTTTCCTGAGTGTCCGAGAGGGAGACAGCTCCGTTATAAACTGCACT
TACACAGACAGCTCCTCCACCTACTTATACTGGTATAAGCAAGAACCTGGAGCAGGTTTGCAGTTGCTGA
CGTATATTTTTTCAAATATGGACATGAAACAAGACCAAAGACTCACTGTTCTATTGAATAAAAAGGATAA
ACATCTGTCTCTGCGCATTGCAGACACCCAGACTGGGGACTCAGCTATCTACTTCTGTTGAGACGCAGGG
AAGATGGCCGCGAAGAAAACGTCATAGCTGTTTCCTGACTGACCATTTAAATCATACCTGACCTCCATAG
CAGAAAGTCAAAAGCCTCCGACCGGAGGCTTTTGACTTGATCGGCACGTAAGAGGTTCCAACTTTCACCA
TAATGAAATAAGATCACTACCGGGCGTATTTTTTGAGTTATCGAGATTTTCAGGAGCTAAGGAAGCTAAA
ATGGAGAAAAAAATCACTGGATATACCACCGTTGATATATCCCAATGGCATCGTAAAGAACATTTTGAGG
CATTTCAGTCAGTTGCTCAATGTACCTATAACCAGACCGTTCAGCTGGATATTACGGCCTTTTTAAAGAC
CGTAAAGAAAAATAAGCACAAGTTTTATCCGGCCTTTATTCACATTCTTGCCCGCCTGATGAATGCTCAT
CCGGAATTTCGTATGGCAATGAAAGACGGTGAGCTGGTGATATGGGATAGTGTTCACCCTTGTTACACCG
TTTTCCATGAGCAAACTGAAACGTTTTCATCGCTCTGGAGTGAATACCACGACGATTTCCGGCAGTTTCT
ACACATATATTCGCAAGATGTGGCGTGTTACGGTGAAAACCTGGCCTATTTCCCTAAAGGGTTTATTGAG
AATATGTTTTTTGTCTCAGCCAATCCCTGGGTGAGTTTCACCAGTTTTGATTTAAACGTGGCCAATATGG
ACAACTTCTTCGCCCCCGTTTTCACCATGGGCAAATATTATACGCAAGGCGACAAGGTGCTGATGCCGCT
GGCGATTCAGGTTCATCATGCCGTTTGTGATGGCTTCCATGTCGGCAGAATGCTTAATGAATTACAACAG
TACTGCGATGAGTGGCAGGGCGGGGCGTAATGAGGGCCCAAATGTAATCACCTGGCTCACCTTCGGGTGG
GCCTTTCTGCGTTGCTGGCGTTTTTCCATAGGCTCCGCCCCCCTGACGAGCATCACAAAAATCGATGCTC
AAGTCAGAGGTGGCGAAACCCGACAGGACTATAAAGATACCAGGCGTTTCCCCCTGGAAGCTCCCTCGTG
CGCTCTCCTGTTCCGACCCTGCCGCTTACCGGATACCTGTCCGCCTTTCTCCCTTCGGGAAGCGTGGCGC
TTTCTCATAGCTCACGCTGTAGGTATCTCAGTTCGGTGTAGGTCGTTCGCTCCAAGCTGGGCTGTGTGCA
CGAACCCCCCGTTCAGCCCGACCGCTGCGCCTTATCCGGTAACTATCGTCTTGAGTCCAACCCGGTAAGA
CACGACTTATCGCCACTGGCAGCAGCCACTGGTAACAGGATTAGCAGAGCGAGGTATGTAGGCGGTGCTA
CAGAGTTCTTGAAGTGGTGGCCTAACTACGGCTACACTAGAAGAACAGTATTTGGTATCTGCGCTCTGCT
GAAGCCAGTTACCTCGGAAAAAGAGTTGGTAGCTCTTGATCCGGCAAACAAACCACCGCTGGTAGCGGTG
GTTTTTTTGTTTGCAAGCAGCAGATTACGCGCAGAAAAAAAGGATCTCAAGAAGATCCTTTGATTTTCTA
CCGAAGAAAGGCCCACCCGTGAAGGTGAGCCAGTGAGTTGATTGCAGTCCAGTTACGCTGGAGTCTGAGG
CTCGTCCTGAATGATATCAAGCTTGAATTCGTTTGTAAAACGACGGCCAGTGCTAACCGTATCGCATTGG
CCATACCTACA
